>Addgene plasmid #214663 | pGL4_NFAT-RE-CMV-BC0538-luc2 | addgene full sequence | sequence record 423223 | Addgene NGS Result
GGCCTAACTGGCCGGTACCTGAGCTCGCTAGCCTCGAGGATATCAAACAAGTTTGTACAAAAAAGCAGGC
TCCCAAGTGCAGGTGCCAGAACATTTCTCTGGCCTAACTGGCCGGTACCGGAGGAAAAACTGTTTCATAC
AGAAGGCGTGGAGGAAAAACTGTTTCATACAGAAGGCGTGGAGGAAAAACTGTTTCATACAGAAGGCGTG
CTAGTCCTAACTGGCCGGTACCGGAGGAAAAACTGTTTCATACAGAAGGCGTGGAGGAAAAACTGTTTCA
TACAGAAGGCGTGGAGGAAAAACTGTTTCATACAGAAGGCGTGCTAGCGGGGGGCTACAACTTTTCTATA
CAAAGTTGCGGTACCCGGGTCGAGTAGGCGTGTACGGTGGGAGGCCTATATAAGCAGAGCTCGTTTAGTG
AACCGTCAGATCGCCTGGAGACGCCATCCACGCTGTTTTGACCTCCATAGAAGACACCGGGACCGATCCA
GCCCAACTTTGTATAATAAAGTTGAGCTAGTTGCTAAGTCTGCCGAGTAGAATTAACCCTCACTAAAGGG
TAGGTGACACTATTCTAACATTTACTCTACAAATGACCCAGACAAACTTTTTACAATCCAAACCTATAGT
GAGTCGTATTAGTAGACGCGAGTCAATGCATGTACGACAGCTTTCTTGTACAAAGTGGTTCGATATCAAG
ATCTGGCCTCGGCGGCCAAGCTTGGCAATCCGGTACTGTTGGTAAAGCCACCATGGAAGATGCCAAAAAC
ATTAAGAAGGGCCCAGCGCCATTCTACCCACTCGAAGACGGGACCGCCGGCGAGCAGCTGCACAAAGCCA
TGAAGCGCTACGCCCTGGTGCCCGGCACCATCGCCTTTACCGACGCACATATCGAGGTGGACATTACCTA
CGCCGAGTACTTCGAGATGAGCGTTCGGCTGGCAGAAGCTATGAAGCGCTATGGGCTGAATACAAACCAT
CGGATCGTGGTGTGCAGCGAGAATAGCTTGCAGTTCTTCATGCCCGTGTTGGGTGCCCTGTTCATCGGTG
TGGCTGTGGCCCCAGCTAACGACATCTACAACGAGCGCGAGCTGCTGAACAGCATGGGCATCAGCCAGCC
CACCGTCGTATTCGTGAGCAAGAAAGGGCTGCAAAAGATCCTCAACGTGCAAAAGAAGCTACCGATCATA
CAAAAGATCATCATCATGGATAGCAAGACCGACTACCAGGGCTTCCAAAGCATGTACACCTTCGTGACTT
CCCATTTGCCACCCGGCTTCAACGAGTACGACTTCGTGCCCGAGAGCTTCGACCGGGACAAAACCATCGC
CCTGATCATGAACAGTAGTGGCAGTACCGGATTGCCCAAGGGCGTAGCCCTACCGCACCGCACCGCTTGT
GTCCGATTCAGTCATGCCCGCGACCCCATCTTCGGCAACCAGATCATCCCCGACACCGCTATCCTCAGCG
TGGTGCCATTTCACCACGGCTTCGGCATGTTCACCACGCTGGGCTACTTGATCTGCGGCTTTCGGGTCGT
GCTCATGTACCGCTTCGAGGAGGAGCTATTCTTGCGCAGCTTGCAAGACTATAAGATTCAATCTGCCCTG
CTGGTGCCCACACTATTTAGCTTCTTCGCTAAGAGCACTCTCATCGACAAGTACGACCTAAGCAACTTGC
ACGAGATCGCCAGCGGCGGGGCGCCGCTCAGCAAGGAGGTAGGTGAGGCCGTGGCCAAACGCTTCCACCT
ACCAGGCATCCGCCAGGGCTACGGCCTGACAGAAACAACCAGCGCCATTCTGATCACCCCCGAAGGGGAC
GACAAGCCTGGCGCAGTAGGCAAGGTGGTGCCCTTCTTCGAGGCTAAGGTGGTGGACTTGGACACCGGTA
AGACACTGGGTGTGAACCAGCGCGGCGAGCTGTGCGTCCGTGGCCCCATGATCATGAGCGGCTACGTTAA
CAACCCCGAGGCTACAAACGCTCTCATCGACAAGGACGGCTGGCTGCACAGCGGCGACATCGCCTACTGG
GACGAGGACGAGCACTTCTTCATCGTGGACCGGCTGAAGAGCCTGATCAAATACAAGGGCTACCAGGTAG
CCCCAGCCGAACTGGAGAGCATCCTGCTGCAACACCCCAACATCTTCGACGCCGGGGTCGCCGGCCTGCC
CGACGACGATGCCGGCGAGCTGCCCGCCGCAGTCGTCGTGCTGGAACACGGTAAAACCATGACCGAGAAG
GAGATCGTGGACTATGTGGCCAGCCAGGTTACAACCGCCAAGAAGCTGCGCGGTGGTGTTGTGTTCGTGG
ACGAGGTGCCTAAAGGACTGACCGGCAAGTTGGACGCCCGCAAGATCCGCGAGATTCTCATTAAGGCCAA
GAAGGGCGGCAAGATCGCCGTGTAATCTGCTTGCAAGAACTGGTTCAGTAGCTTAAGCCACTTTGTGATC
CACCTTAACAGCCACGGCTTCCCTCCCGAGGTGGAGGAGCAGGCCGCCGGCACCCTGCCCATGAGCTGCG
CCCAGGAGAGCGGCATGGATAGACACCCTGCTGCTTGCGCCAGCGCCAGGATCAACGTCTAACTGCAGTC
TAGAGTCGGGGCGGCCGGCCGCTTCGAGCAGACATGATAAGATACATTGATGAGTTTGGACAAACCACAA
CTAGAATGCAGTGAAAAAAATGCTTTATTTGTGAAATTTGTGATGCTATTGCTTTATTTGTAACCATTAT
AAGCTGCAATAAACAAGTTAACAACAACAATTGCATTCATTTTATGTTTCAGGTTCAGGGGGAGGTGTGG
GAGGTTTTTTAAAGCAAGTAAAACCTCTACAAATGTGGTAAAATCGATAAGGATCCGTTTGCGTATTGGG
CGCTCTTCCGCTGATCTGCGCAGCACCATGGCCTGAAATAACCTCTGAAAGAGGAACTTGGTTAGCTACC
TTCTGAGGCGGAAAGAACCAGCTGTGGAATGTGTGTCAGTTAGGGTGTGGAAAGTCCCCAGGCTCCCCAG
CAGGCAGAAGTATGCAAAGCATGCATCTCAATTAGTCAGCAACCAGGTGTGGAAAGTCCCCAGGCTCCCC
AGCAGGCAGAAGTATGCAAAGCATGCATCTCAATTAGTCAGCAACCATAGTCCCGCCCCTAACTCCGCCC
ATCCCGCCCCTAACTCCGCCCAGTTCCGCCCATTCTCCGCCCCATGGCTGACTAATTTTTTTTATTTATG
CAGAGGCCGAGGCCGCCTCTGCCTCTGAGCTATTCCAGAAGTAGTGAGGAGGCTTTTTTGGAGGCCTAGG
CTTTTGCAAAAAGCTCGATTCTTCTGACACTAGCGCCACCATGAAGAAGCCCGAACTCACCGCTACCAGC
GTTGAAAAATTTCTCATCGAGAAGTTCGACAGTGTGAGCGACCTGATGCAGTTGTCGGAGGGCGAAGAGA
GCCGAGCCTTCAGCTTCGATGTCGGCGGACGCGGCTATGTACTGCGGGTGAATAGCTGCGCTGATGGCTT
CTACAAAGACCGCTACGTGTACCGCCACTTCGCCAGCGCTGCACTACCCATCCCCGAAGTGTTGGACATC
GGCGAGTTCAGCGAGAGCCTGACATACTGCATCAGTAGACGCGCCCAAGGCGTTACTCTCCAAGACCTCC
CCGAAACAGAGCTGCCTGCTGTGTTACAGCCTGTCGCCGAAGCTATGGATGCTATTGCCGCCGCCGACCT
CAGTCAAACCAGCGGCTTCGGCCCATTCGGGCCCCAAGGCATCGGCCAGTACACAACCTGGCGGGATTTC
ATTTGCGCCATTGCTGATCCCCATGTCTACCACTGGCAGACCGTGATGGACGACACCGTGTCCGCCAGCG
TAGCTCAAGCCCTGGACGAACTGATGCTGTGGGCCGAAGACTGTCCCGAGGTGCGCCACCTCGTCCATGC
CGACTTCGGCAGCAACAACGTCCTGACCGACAACGGCCGCATCACCGCCGTAATCGACTGGTCCGAAGCT
ATGTTCGGGGACAGTCAGTACGAGGTGGCCAACATCTTCTTCTGGCGGCCCTGGCTGGCTTGCATGGAGC
AGCAGACTCGCTACTTCGAGCGCCGGCATCCCGAGCTGGCCGGCAGCCCTCGTCTGCGAGCCTACATGCT
GCGCATCGGCCTGGATCAGCTCTACCAGAGCCTCGTGGACGGCAACTTCGACGATGCTGCCTGGGCTCAA
GGCCGCTGCGATGCCATCGTCCGCAGCGGGGCCGGCACCGTCGGTCGCACACAAATCGCTCGCCGGAGCG
CAGCCGTATGGACCGACGGCTGCGTCGAGGTGCTGGCCGACAGCGGCAACCGCCGGCCCAGTACACGACC
GCGCGCTAAGGAGGTAGGTCGAGTTTAAACTCTAGAACCGGTCATGGCCGCAATAAAATATCTTTATTTT
CATTACATCTGTGTGTTGGTTTTTTGTGTGTTCGAACTAGATGCTGTCGACCGATGCCCTTGAGAGCCTT
CAACCCAGTCAGCTCCTTCCGGTGGGCGCGGGGCATGACTATCGTCGCCGCACTTATGACTGTCTTCTTT
ATCATGCAACTCGTAGGACAGGTGCCGGCAGCGCTCTTCCGCTTCCTCGCTCACTGACTCGCTGCGCTCG
GTCGTTCGGCTGCGGCGAGCGGTATCAGCTCACTCAAAGGCGGTAATACGGTTATCCACAGAATCAGGGG
ATAACGCAGGAAAGAACATGTGAGCAAAAGGCCAGCAAAAGGCCAGGAACCGTAAAAAGGCCGCGTTGCT
GGCGTTTTTCCATAGGCTCCGCCCCCCTGACGAGCATCACAAAAATCGACGCTCAAGTCAGAGGTGGCGA
AACCCGACAGGACTATAAAGATACCAGGCGTTTCCCCCTGGAAGCTCCCTCGTGCGCTCTCCTGTTCCGA
CCCTGCCGCTTACCGGATACCTGTCCGCCTTTCTCCCTTCGGGAAGCGTGGCGCTTTCTCATAGCTCACG
CTGTAGGTATCTCAGTTCGGTGTAGGTCGTTCGCTCCAAGCTGGGCTGTGTGCACGAACCCCCCGTTCAG
CCCGACCGCTGCGCCTTATCCGGTAACTATCGTCTTGAGTCCAACCCGGTAAGACACGACTTATCGCCAC
TGGCAGCAGCCACTGGTAACAGGATTAGCAGAGCGAGGTATGTAGGCGGTGCTACAGAGTTCTTGAAGTG
GTGGCCTAACTACGGCTACACTAGAAGAACAGTATTTGGTATCTGCGCTCTGCTGAAGCCAGTTACCTTC
GGAAAAAGAGTTGGTAGCTCTTGATCCGGCAAACAAACCACCGCTGGTAGCGGTGGTTTTTTTGTTTGCA
AGCAGCAGATTACGCGCAGAAAAAAAGGATCTCAAGAAGATCCTTTGATCTTTTCTACGGGGTCTGACGC
TCAGTGGAACGAAAACTCACGTTAAGGGATTTTGGTCATGAGATTATCAAAAAGGATCTTCACCTAGATC
CTTTTAAATTAAAAATGAAGTTTTAAATCAATCTAAAGTATATATGAGTAAACTTGGTCTGACAGCGGCC
GCAAATGCTAAACCACTGCAGTGGTTACCAGTGCTTGATCAGTGAGGCACCGATCTCAGCGATCTGCCTA
TTTCGTTCGTCCATAGTGGCCTGACTCCCCGTCGTGTAGATCACTACGATTCGTGAGGGCTTACCATCAG
GCCCCAGCGCAGCAATGATGCCGCGAGAGCCGCGTTCACCGGCCCCCGATTTGTCAGCAATGAACCAGCC
AGCAGGGAGGGCCGAGCGAAGAAGTGGTCCTGCTACTTTGTCCGCCTCCATCCAGTCTATGAGCTGCTGT
CGTGATGCTAGAGTAAGAAGTTCGCCAGTGAGTAGTTTCCGAAGAGTTGTGGCCATTGCTACTGGCATCG
TGGTATCACGCTCGTCGTTCGGTATGGCTTCGTTCAACTCTGGTTCCCAGCGGTCAAGCCGGGTCACATG
ATCACCCATATTATGAAGAAATGCAGTCAGCTCCTTAGGGCCTCCGATCGTTGTCAGAAGTAAGTTGGCC
GCGGTGTTGTCGCTCATGGTAATGGCAGCACTACACAATTCTCTTACCGTCATGCCATCCGTAAGATGCT
TTTCCGTGACCGGCGAGTACTCAACCAAGTCGTTTTGTGAGTAGTGTATACGGCGACCAAGCTGCTCTTG
CCCGGCGTCTATACGGGACAACACCGCGCCACATAGCAGTACTTTGAAAGTGCTCATCATCGGGAATCGT
TCTTCGGGGCGGAAAGACTCAAGGATCTTGCCGCTATTGAGATCCAGTTCGATATAGCCCACTCTTGCAC
CCAGTTGATCTTCAGCATCTTTTACTTTCACCAGCGTTTCGGGGTGTGCAAAAACAGGCAAGCAAAATGC
CGCAAAGAAGGGAATGAGTGCGACACGAAAATGTTGGATGCTCATACTCGTCCTTTTTCAATATTATTGA
AGCATTTATCAGGGTTACTAGTACGTCTCTCAAGGATAAGTAAGTAATATTAAGGTACGGGAGGTATTGG
ACAGGCCGCAATAAAATATCTTTATTTTCATTACATCTGTGTGTTGGTTTTTTGTGTGAATCGATAGTAC
TAACATACGCTCTCCATCAAAACAAAACGAAACAAAACAAACTAGCAAAATAGGCTGTCCCCAGTGCAAG
TGCAGGTGCCAGAACATTTCTCT
Features (pLannotate 1.2.2; 28 found; start..end, strand, type, name):
     47..71      +  protein_bind   attB1: mutant version of attB; recombination site for the Gateway® BP reaction BP Clonase™
     74..100     +  misc_feature   pause site (fragment): RNA polymerase II transcriptional pause signal from the human α2 globin gene
    120..149     +  protein_bind   NFAT binding site: NFAT binding site from the human interleukin 2 (IL-2) gene (Mattila et al., 1990) NFAT transcription factor
    150..179     +  protein_bind   NFAT binding site: NFAT binding site from the human interleukin 2 (IL-2) gene (Mattila et al., 1990) NFAT transcription factor
    180..209     +  protein_bind   NFAT binding site: NFAT binding site from the human interleukin 2 (IL-2) gene (Mattila et al., 1990) NFAT transcription factor
    233..262     +  protein_bind   NFAT binding site: NFAT binding site from the human interleukin 2 (IL-2) gene (Mattila et al., 1990) NFAT transcription factor
    263..292     +  protein_bind   NFAT binding site: NFAT binding site from the human interleukin 2 (IL-2) gene (Mattila et al., 1990) NFAT transcription factor
    293..322     +  protein_bind   NFAT binding site: NFAT binding site from the human interleukin 2 (IL-2) gene (Mattila et al., 1990) NFAT transcription factor
    338..358     -  protein_bind   attB4: mutant version of attB; core recombination site for the Gateway® BP reaction BP Clonase™
    374..411     +  promoter       minimal CMV promoter: human cytomegalovirus (CMV) immediate early promoter
    494..514     +  protein_bind   attB3: mutant version of attB; core recombination site for the Gateway® BP reaction BP Clonase™
    541..559     +  promoter       T3 promoter: promoter for bacteriophage T3 RNA polymerase
    623..641     -  promoter       T7 promoter: promoter for bacteriophage T7 RNA polymerase
    668..688     -  protein_bind   attB2: mutant version of attB; core recombination site for the Gateway® BP reaction BP Clonase™
    753..2405    +  CDS            luciferase: firefly luciferase synthetic luc2 version of the luciferase gene
   2409..2456    +  CDS            hCL1: non-ORF yeast peptide conferring ubiquitin-dependent degradation human codon-optimized
   2463..2579    +  CDS            hPEST: PEST degradation sequence from mouse ornithine decarboxylase human codon-optimized
   2628..2749    -  polyA_signal   SV40 poly(A) signal: SV40 polyadenylation signal
   2775..2906    -  CDS            LT_SV40 (fragment): Experimental evidence at protein level: Swiss-Prot protein existence level 1. Isoform 17kT antigen targets host RBL2 for degradation and promotes cell proliferation. Transactivates host cyclin A promoter through its J domain. From Simian virus 40 (SV40).
   2943..3300    +  promoter       SV40 promoter: SV40 enhancer and early promoter
   3331..4368    +  CDS            HygR: hygromycin B phosphotransferase confers resistance to hygromycin
   4392..4440    +  polyA_signal   poly(A) signal: synthetic polyadenylation signal
   4456..4587    +  CDS            TcR (fragment): tetracycline efflux protein; tet; confers resistance to tetracycline
   4767..5355    -  rep_origin     ori: high-copy-number ColE1/pMB1/pBR322/pUC origin of replication
   5555..6415    -  CDS            AmpR: β-lactamase confers resistance to ampicillin, carbenicillin, and related antibiotics
   6416..6457    -  promoter       AmpR promoter (fragment): bla
   6520..6568    +  polyA_signal   poly(A) signal: synthetic polyadenylation signal
   6582..6673    +  misc_feature   pause site: RNA polymerase II transcriptional pause signal from the human α2 globin gene
