[The description below was written by a language model from this plasmid's Addgene catalogue record and pLannotate feature annotations shown in this document.]
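Description:
pGL4_NFAT-RE-CMV-BC0538-luc2 is a mammalian luciferase reporter plasmid built on the pGL4.16 backbone and designed as a calcium-signalling sensor for barcoded, multiplexed pathway assays. It is propagated in E. coli through a high-copy ColE1/pUC-type origin with ampicillin selection (AmpR). It also carries an SV40 enhancer/early promoter driving a hygromycin B phosphotransferase gene with a synthetic poly(A) signal, which could support selection of stably transfected mammalian cells. An upstream synthetic poly(A) signal and a transcriptional pause site from the human α2 globin gene sit ahead of the reporter cassette, where they serve to suppress read-through transcription from the backbone.

The synthetic insert was assembled by multi-fragment Gateway cloning, as reflected by the attB1, attB4, attB3 and attB2 sites separating its modules. The first module holds six copies of the NFAT binding site from the human IL-2 gene, arranged as two clusters of three. The second is a minimal CMV promoter, which has low basal activity until NFAT binds upstream. The third, between attB3 and attB2, is flanked by T3 and T7 promoter sequences and is presumably where barcode 0538 resides, although the barcode itself is not annotated in the feature table. Downstream lies the synthetic firefly luc2 coding sequence fused to hCL1 and hPEST degradation sequences, which shorten reporter half-life and sharpen temporal response, followed by an SV40 poly(A) signal.

Rising intracellular Ca2+ activates NFAT and thus drives transcription of a barcode-containing luciferase mRNA. Activity can then be read out by luminescence or, in pooled format, by barcode quantification, as in the associated ERBB receptor antagonist profiling assay.
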