Addgene plasmid #214663: pGL4_NFAT-RE-CMV-BC0538-luc2
Purpose: barcoded assay, Ca2+ sensor
Depositing lab: Michael Wehr. Depositing organization: Systasy Bioscience GmbH. Publication: Protocol for identifying properties of ERBB receptor antagonists using the barcoded ERBBprofiler assay. Popovic L, Rossner MJ, Wehr MC. STAR Protoc. 2024 Apr 16;5(2):102987. doi: 10.1016/j.xpro.2024.102987. PubMed 38635397.
Backbone
  Vector backbone: pGL4.16
  Vector type: Mammalian Expression, Luciferase
Growth in bacteria
  Bacterial resistance: Ampicillin, 100 μg/mL
  Growth temperature: 37°C
  Growth strain: DH5alpha
  Copy number: High Copy
Gene/Insert
  Gene/Insert name: 6x clustered NFAT element with barcode 0538
  Species: Synthetic
  Cloning method: Gateway Cloning
Terms and licenses: Academic/Nonprofit Terms; Industry Terms: Not Available to Industry
How to cite: pGL4_NFAT-RE-CMV-BC0538-luc2 was a gift from Michael Wehr (Addgene plasmid # 214663 ; http://n2t.net/addgene:214663 ; RRID:Addgene_214663)
